Addgene plasmid #61677: mEGFP-30nmSAH-GFP(1-10)
Purpose: GFP-labeled SAH scaffold with split GFP attachment site
Depositing lab: Kristen Verhey. Depositing organization: University of Michigan. Publication: A method for multiprotein assembly in cells reveals independent action of kinesins in complex. Norris SR, Soppina V, Dizaji AS, Schimert KI, Sept D, Cai D, Sivaramakrishnan S, Verhey KJ. J Cell Biol. 2014 Nov 10;207(3):393-406. doi: 10.1083/jcb.201407086. Epub 2014 Nov 3. PubMed 25365993.
Backbone
  Vector backbone: C1
  Backbone manufacturer: Clontech
  Backbone size w/o insert (bp): 4013
  Total vector size (bp): 6042
Growth in bacteria
  Bacterial resistance: Kanamycin, 50 μg/mL
  Growth temperature: 37°C
  Growth strain: DH5alpha
  Copy number: High Copy
Gene/Insert
  Gene/Insert name: mEGFP-30nmSAH-GFP(1-10)
  Insert size (bp): 2106
Terms and licenses: Academic/Nonprofit Terms; Industry Terms: Not Available to Industry
Depositor comments: GFP(1-10) sequence provided by F Pinaud [(2011) PNAS 108:E301-E210] based on work in the lab of G Waldo engineering the split GFP to function as a self assembling bipartite protein [Cabantous et al. (2005) Nat Biotechnol 23:102–107].
How to cite: mEGFP-30nmSAH-GFP(1-10) was a gift from Kristen Verhey (Addgene plasmid # 61677 ; http://n2t.net/addgene:61677 ; RRID:Addgene_61677)
