[The description below was written by a language model from this plasmid's Addgene catalogue record and pLannotate feature annotations shown in this document.]
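Description:
mEGFP-30nmSAH-GFP(1-10) is a roughly 6.0 kb mammalian expression plasmid built on the Clontech C1-type backbone. It is propagated in E. coli from a high-copy ColE1/pUC-type origin and selected with kanamycin. The NeoR/KanR (aminoglycoside phosphotransferase) gene sits behind tandem bacterial (bla-type) and SV40 early promoters and is followed by an HSV TK polyadenylation signal, so the same marker can also confer G418 resistance in mammalian cells. An f1 origin is also present. The short ble, large T antigen and bGH poly(A) fragments in the annotation look like incidental sequence matches within the backbone rather than functional elements.

The payload is a single fusion open reading frame driven by the CMV immediate early enhancer and promoter and terminated by an SV40 poly(A) signal. Monomeric EGFP is at the N-terminus, followed by remnants of the multiple cloning site. An unannotated stretch of about 650 bp comes next. Judging from the construct name, this should encode the 30 nm SAH (single alpha-helix) spacer, though the feature table does not label it. The C-terminal element is GFP(1-10), the first ten beta-strands of superfolder GFP. This fragment is non-fluorescent on its own and self-assembles with the complementary GFP11 strand to reconstitute a complete GFP.

According to the record, the plasmid provides a GFP-labelled SAH scaffold with a split-GFP attachment site. A partner protein tagged with GFP11 can dock onto the GFP(1-10) end, and the mEGFP makes the scaffold itself visible. The associated publication describes a method for assembling multiprotein complexes in cells, which was applied to studying kinesin motors acting together in a complex.
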