Features (pLannotate 1.2.2; 16 found; start..end, strand, type, name):
     61..364     +  enhancer       CMV enhancer: human cytomegalovirus immediate early enhancer
    365..568     +  promoter       CMV promoter: human cytomegalovirus (CMV) immediate early promoter
    613..1329    +  CDS            mEGFP: mEGFP is a basic (constitutively fluorescent) green fluorescent protein published in 2002, derived from Aequorea victoria. It has moderate acid sensitivity.
   1330..1373    +  misc_feature   MCS (fragment): multiple cloning site
   2032..2673    +  CDS            GFP(1-10): fragment of superfolder GFP consisting of the first 10 β-strands associates with GFP11, the 11th β-strand, to reconstitute fluorescent GFP (Cabantous et al., 2005; Kamiyama et al., 2016)
   2678..2706    +  misc_feature   MCS (fragment): multiple cloning site
   2723..2807    +  CDS            large T antigen (fragment): large T antigen from SV40 (simian virus 40)
   2830..2951    +  polyA_signal   SV40 poly(A) signal: SV40 polyadenylation signal
   2985..3413    -  rep_origin     f1 ori (sequence partly withheld): f1 bacteriophage origin of replication; arrow indicates direction of (+) strand synthesis
   3440..3544    +  promoter       AmpR promoter: bla
   3546..3903    +  promoter       SV40 promoter: SV40 enhancer and early promoter
   3938..4732    +  CDS            NeoR/KanR: aminoglycoside phosphotransferase from Tn5; aph(3')-II (or nptII); confers resistance to neomycin, kanamycin, and G418 (Geneticin®)
   4753..4905    +  CDS            ble (fragment): BLE_KLEPN - Experimental evidence at protein level: Swiss-Prot protein existence level 1. Binding protein with a strong affinity to the bleomycin family of antibiotics. Binds to CL990; an antimitotic-antibiotic compound. From Klebsiella pneumoniae.
   4964..5011    +  polyA_signal   HSV TK poly(A) signal: herpes simplex virus thymidine kinase polyadenylation signal (Cole and Stacy, 1985)
   5102..5118    -  polyA_signal   bGH poly(A) signal (fragment): bovine growth hormone polyadenylation signal
   5340..5928    +  rep_origin     ori: high-copy-number ColE1/pMB1/pBR322/pUC origin of replication
>Addgene plasmid #61677 | mEGFP-30nmSAH-GFP(1-10) | depositor full sequence | sequence record 100637 | Full plasmid sequence
TAGTTATTAATAGTAATCAATTACGGGGTCATTAGTTCATAGCCCATATATGGAGTTCCGCGTTACATAA
CTTACGGTAAATGGCCCGCCTGGCTGACCGCCCAACGACCCCCGCCCATTGACGTCAATAATGACGTATG
TTCCCATAGTAACGCCAATAGGGACTTTCCATTGACGTCAATGGGTGGAGTATTTACGGTAAACTGCCCA
CTTGGCAGTACATCAAGTGTATCATATGCCAAGTACGCCCCCTATTGACGTCAATGACGGTAAATGGCCC
GCCTGGCATTATGCCCAGTACATGACCTTATGGGACTTTCCTACTTGGCAGTACATCTACGTATTAGTCA
TCGCTATTACCATGGTGATGCGGTTTTGGCAGTACATCAATGGGCGTGGATAGCGGTTTGACTCACGGGG
ATTTCCAAGTCTCCACCCCATTGACGTCAATGGGAGTTTGTTTTGGCACCAAAATCAACGGGACTTTCCA
AAATGTCGTAACAACTCCGCCCCATTGACGCAAATGGGCGGTAGGCGTGTACGGTGGGAGGTCTATATAA
GCAGAGCTGGTTTAGTGAACCGTCAGATCCGCTAGCGCTACCGGTCGCCACCATGGTGAGCAAGGGCGAG
GAGCTGTTCACCGGGGTGGTGCCCATCCTGGTCGAGCTGGACGGCGACGTAAACGGCCACAAGTTCAGCG
TGTCCGGCGAGGGCGAGGGCGATGCCACCTACGGCAAGCTGACCCTGAAGTTCATCTGCACCACCGGCAA
GCTGCCCGTGCCCTGGCCCACCCTCGTGACCACCCTGACCTACGGCGTGCAGTGCTTCAGCCGCTACCCC
GACCACATGAAGCAGCACGACTTCTTCAAGTCCGCCATGCCCGAAGGCTACGTCCAGGAGCGCACCATCT
TCTTCAAGGACGACGGCAACTACAAGACCCGCGCCGAGGTGAAGTTCGAGGGCGACACCCTGGTGAACCG
CATCGAGCTGAAGGGCATCGACTTCAAGGAGGACGGCAACATCCTGGGGCACAAGCTGGAGTACAACTAC
AACAGCCACAACGTCTATATCATGGCCGACAAGCAGAAGAACGGCATCAAGGTGAACTTCAAGATCCGCC
ACAACATCGAGGACGGCAGCGTGCAGCTCGCCGACCACTACCAGCAGAACACCCCCATCGGCGACGGCCC
CGTGCTGCTGCCCGACAACCACTACCTGAGCACCCAGTCCAAGCTGAGCAAAGACCCCAACGAGAAGCGC
GATCACATGGTCCTGCTGGAGTTCGTGACCGCCGCCGGGATCACTCTCGGCATGGACGAGCTGTACAAGT
CCGGACTCAGATCTCGAGCTCAAGCTTCGAATTCTGCAGTCGAGAGGGATCTGGGAAGCGGAGGAAGCGG
AGAAGAGGAAGAAAAGAAACAAAAAGAAGAACAAGAAAGACTTGCAAAAGAAGAGGCAGAGAGAAAACAA
AAAGAAGAACAAGAAAGACTTGCAAAAGAAGAGGCAGAGAGAAAACAAAAGGAGGAAGAAGAGAGAAAAC
AAAAGGAAGAAGAAGAGAGAAAACAAAAGGAGGAAGAAGAAAGAAAATTAAAGGAGGAACAAGAAAGAAA
AGCTGCAGAAGAAAAGAAAGCTAAAGAAGAAGCTGAGAGAAAGGCTAAAGAAGAACAAGAAAGGAAAGCT
GAAGAAGAGAGAAAGAAGAAAGAAGAGGAAGAAAGACTTGAAAGAGAAAGAAAAGAGAGAGAAGAACAAG
AAAAGAAAGCCAAAGAAGAGGCAGAGAGAATTGCAAAGTTAGAGGCTGAAAAGAAGGCAGAAGAAGAAAG
AAAAGCCAAAGAAGAAGAAGAGAGAAAAGCCAAAGAAGAAGAGGAAAGAAAGAAGAAAGAGGAGCAAGAA
AGACTTGCAAAAGAAAAGGAAGAAGCAGAAAGAAAAGCTGCAGAGGAAAAGAAAGCTAAAGAAGAACAAG
AAAGAAAAGAAAAGGAAGAAGCAGAAAGAAAACAAAGAGGAAGCGGAGGAAGCGGAAAGCTTGGATCCGG
AATGTCCAAAGGAGAAGAACTGTTTACCGGTGTTGTGCCAATTTTGGTTGAACTCGATGGTGATGTCAAC
GGACATAAGTTCTCAGTGAGAGGCGAAGGAGAAGGTGACGCCACCATTGGAAAATTGACTCTTAAATTCA
TCTGTACTACTGGTAAACTTCCTGTACCATGGCCGACTCTCGTAACAACGCTTACGTACGGAGTTCAGTG
CTTTTCGAGATACCCAGACCATATGAAAAGACATGACTTTTTTAAGTCGGCTATGCCTGAAGGTTACGTG
CAAGAAAGAACAATTTCGTTCAAAGATGATGGAAAATATAAAACTAGAGCAGTTGTTAAATTTGAAGGAG
ATACTTTGGTTAACCGCATTGAACTGAAAGGAACAGATTTTAAAGAAGATGGTAATATTCTTGGACACAA
ACTCGAATACAATTTTAATAGTCATAACGTATACATCACTGCTGATAAGCAAAAGAACGGAATTAAAGCG
AATTTCACAGTACGCCATAATGTAGAAGATGGCAGTGTTCAACTTGCCGACCATTACCAACAAAACACCC
CTATTGGAGACGGTCCGGTACTTCTTCCTGATAATCACTACCTCTCAACACAAACAGTCCTGAGCAAAGA
TCCAAATGAAAAAGGAACAGTCGACGGTACCGCGGGCCCGGGATCCACCGGATCTAGATAACTGATCATA
ATCAGCCATACCACATTTGTAGAGGTTTTACTTGCTTTAAAAAACCTCCCACACCTCCCCCTGAACCTGA
AACATAAAATGAATGCAATTGTTGTTGTTAACTTGTTTATTGCAGCTTATAATGGTTACAAATAAAGCAA
TAGCATCACAAATTTCACAAATAAAGCATTTTTTTCACTGCATTCTAGTTGTGGTTTGTCCAAACTCATC
AATGTATCTTAAGGCGTAAATTGTAAGCGTTAATATTTTGTTAAAATTCGCGTTAAATTTTTGTTAAATC
AGCTCATTTTTTAACCAATAGGCCGAAATCGGCAAAATCCCTTATAAATCAAAAGAATAGACCGAGATAG
GGT
[37 nt withheld, positions 3084-3120]
AAAGAACGTGGACTCCAACGTCAAAGG
[49 nt withheld, positions 3148-3196]
T
[91 nt withheld, positions 3198-3288]
G
[124 nt withheld, positions 3290-3413]
CAGGTGGCACTTTTCGGGGAAATGTGCGCGGAACCCCTATTTGTTTATTTTTCTAAATACATTCAAATAT
GTATCCGCTCATGAGACAATAACCCTGATAAATGCTTCAATAATATTGAAAAAGGAAGAGTCCTGAGGCG
GAAAGAACCAGCTGTGGAATGTGTGTCAGTTAGGGTGTGGAAAGTCCCCAGGCTCCCCAGCAGGCAGAAG
TATGCAAAGCATGCATCTCAATTAGTCAGCAACCAGGTGTGGAAAGTCCCCAGGCTCCCCAGCAGGCAGA
AGTATGCAAAGCATGCATCTCAATTAGTCAGCAACCATAGTCCCGCCCCTAACTCCGCCCATCCCGCCCC
TAACTCCGCCCAGTTCCGCCCATTCTCCGCCCCATGGCTGACTAATTTTTTTTATTTATGCAGAGGCCGA
GGCCGCCTCGGCCTCTGAGCTATTCCAGAAGTAGTGAGGAGGCTTTTTTGGAGGCCTAGGCTTTTGCAAA
GATCGATCAAGAGACAGGATGAGGATCGTTTCGCATGATTGAACAAGATGGATTGCACGCAGGTTCTCCG
GCCGCTTGGGTGGAGAGGCTATTCGGCTATGACTGGGCACAACAGACAATCGGCTGCTCTGATGCCGCCG
TGTTCCGGCTGTCAGCGCAGGGGCGCCCGGTTCTTTTTGTCAAGACCGACCTGTCCGGTGCCCTGAATGA
ACTGCAAGACGAGGCAGCGCGGCTATCGTGGCTGGCCACGACGGGCGTTCCTTGCGCAGCTGTGCTCGAC
GTTGTCACTGAAGCGGGAAGGGACTGGCTGCTATTGGGCGAAGTGCCGGGGCAGGATCTCCTGTCATCTC
ACCTTGCTCCTGCCGAGAAAGTATCCATCATGGCTGATGCAATGCGGCGGCTGCATACGCTTGATCCGGC
TACCTGCCCATTCGACCACCAAGCGAAACATCGCATCGAGCGAGCACGTACTCGGATGGAAGCCGGTCTT
GTCGATCAGGATGATCTGGACGAAGAGCATCAGGGGCTCGCGCCAGCCGAACTGTTCGCCAGGCTCAAGG
CGAGCATGCCCGACGGCGAGGATCTCGTCGTGACCCATGGCGATGCCTGCTTGCCGAATATCATGGTGGA
AAATGGCCGCTTTTCTGGATTCATCGACTGTGGCCGGCTGGGTGTGGCGGACCGCTATCAGGACATAGCG
TTGGCTACCCGTGATATTGCTGAAGAGCTTGGCGGCGAATGGGCTGACCGCTTCCTCGTGCTTTACGGTA
TCGCCGCTCCCGATTCGCAGCGCATCGCCTTCTATCGCCTTCTTGACGAGTTCTTCTGAGCGGGACTCTG
GGGTTCGAAATGACCGACCAAGCGACGCCCAACCTGCCATCACGAGATTTCGATTCCACCGCCGCCTTCT
ATGAAAGGTTGGGCTTCGGAATCGTTTTCCGGGACGCCGGCTGGATGATCCTCCAGCGCGGGGATCTCAT
GCTGGAGTTCTTCGCCCACCCTAGGGGGAGGCTAACTGAAACACGGAAGGAGACAATACCGGAAGGAACC
CGCGCTATGACGGCAATAAAAAGACAGAATAAAACGCACGGTGTTGGGTCGTTTGTTCATAAACGCGGGG
TTCGGTCCCAGGGCTGGCACTCTGTCGATACCCCACCGAGACCCCATTGGGGCCAATACGCCCGCGTTTC
TTCCTTTTCCCCACCCCACCCCCCAAGTTCGGGTGAAGGCCCAGGGCTCGCAGCCAACGTCGGGGCGGCA
GGCCCTGCCATAGCCTCAGGTTACTCATATATACTTTAGATTGATTTAAAACTTCATTTTTAATTTAAAA
GGATCTAGGTGAAGATCCTTTTTGATAATCTCATGACCAAAATCCCTTAACGTGAGTTTTCGTTCCACTG
AGCGTCAGACCCCGTAGAAAAGATCAAAGGATCTTCTTGAGATCCTTTTTTTCTGCGCGTAATCTGCTGC
TTGCAAACAAAAAAACCACCGCTACCAGCGGTGGTTTGTTTGCCGGATCAAGAGCTACCAACTCTTTTTC
CGAAGGTAACTGGCTTCAGCAGAGCGCAGATACCAAATACTGTCCTTCTAGTGTAGCCGTAGTTAGGCCA
CCACTTCAAGAACTCTGTAGCACCGCCTACATACCTCGCTCTGCTAATCCTGTTACCAGTGGCTGCTGCC
AGTGGCGATAAGTCGTGTCTTACCGGGTTGGACTCAAGACGATAGTTACCGGATAAGGCGCAGCGGTCGG
GCTGAACGGGGGGTTCGTGCACACAGCCCAGCTTGGAGCGAACGACCTACACCGAACTGAGATACCTACA
GCGTGAGCTATGAGAAAGCGCCACGCTTCCCGAAGGGAGAAAGGCGGACAGGTATCCGGTAAGCGGCAGG
GTCGGAACAGGAGAGCGCACGAGGGAGCTTCCAGGGGGAAACGCCTGGTATCTTTATAGTCCTGTCGGGT
TTCGCCACCTCTGACTTGAGCGTCGATTTTTGTGATGCTCGTCAGGGGGGCGGAGCCTATGGAAAAACGC
CAGCAACGCGGCCTTTTTACGGTTCCTGGCCTTTTGCTGGCCTTTTGCTCACATGTTCTTTCCTGCGTTA
TCCCCTGATTCTGTGGATAACCGTATTACCGCCATGCAT
