>Addgene plasmid #61677 | mEGFP-30nmSAH-GFP(1-10) | addgene partial sequence | sequence record 103015 | SV40pA-R 5'-GAAATTTGTGATGCTATTGC-3'
GTTAACAACAACAATTGCATTCATTTTATGTTTCAGGTTCAGGGGGAGGTGTGGGAGGTTTTTTAAAGCA
AGTAAAACCTCTACAAATGTGGTATGGCTGATTATGATCAGTTATCTAGATCCGGTGGATCCCGGGCCCG
CGGTACCGTCGACTGTTCCTTTTTCATTTGGATCTTTGCTCAGGACTGTTTGTGTTGAGAGGTAGTGATT
ATCAGGAAGAAGTACCGGACCGTCTCCAATAGGGGTGTTTTGTTGGTAATGGTCGGCAAGTTGAACACTG
CCATCTTCTACATTATGGCGTACTGTGAAATTCGCTTTAATTCCGTTCTTTTGCTTATCAGCAGTGATGT
ATACGTTATGACTATTAAAATTGTATTCGAGTTTGTGTCCAAGAATATTACCATCTTCTTTAAAATCTGT
TCCTTTCAGTTCAATGCGGTTAACCAAAGTATCTCCTTCAAATTTAACAACTGCTCTAGTTTTATATTTT
CCATCATCTTTGAACGAAATTGTTCTTTCTTGCACGTAACCTTCAGGCATAGCCGACTTAAAAAAGTCAT
GTCTTTTCATATGGTCTGGGTATCTCGAAAAGCACTGAACTCCGTACGTAAGCGTTGTTACGAGAGTCGG
CCATGGTACAGGAAGTTTACCAGTAGTACAGATGAATTTAAGAGTCAATTTTCCAATGGTGGCGTCACCT
TCTCCTTCGCCTCTCACTGAGAACTTATGTCCGTTGACATCACCATCGAGTTCAACCAAAATTGGCACAA
CACCGGTAAACAGTTCTTCT
