>Addgene plasmid #61677 | mEGFP-30nmSAH-GFP(1-10) | addgene partial sequence | sequence record 103016 | ER/K-F4 5'-AGAAGAAGCTGAGAGAAAGGC-3'
GAAGAGGAAGAAAGACTTGAAAGAGAAAGAAAAGAGAGAGAAGAACAAGAAAAGAAAGCCAAAGAAGAGG
CAGAGAGAATTGCAAAGTTAGAGGCTGAAAAGAAGGCAGAAGAAGAAAGAAAAGCCAAAGAAGAAGAAGA
GAGAAAAGCCAAAGAAGAAGAGGAAAGAAAGAAGAAAGAGGAGCAAGAAAGACTTGCAAAAGAAAAGGAA
GAAGCAGAAAGAAAAGCTGCAGAGGAAAAGAAAGCTAAAGAAGAACAAGAAAGAAAAGAAAAGGAAGAAG
CAGAAAGAAAACAAAGAGGAAGCGGAGGAAGCGGAAAGCTTGGATCCGGAATGTCCAAAGGAGAAGAACT
GTTTACCGGTGTTGTGCCAATTTTGGTTGAACTCGATGGTGATGTCAACGGACATAAGTTCTCAGTGAGA
GGCGAAGGAGAAGGTGACGCCACCATTGGAAAATTGACTCTTAAATTCATCTGTACTACTGGTAAACTTC
CTGTACCATGGCCGACTCTCGTAACAACGCTTACGTACGGAGTTCAGTGCTTTTCGAGATACCCAGACCA
TATGAAAAGACATGACTTTTTTAAGTCGGCTATGCCTGAAGGTTACGTGCAAGAAAGAACAATTTCGTTC
AAAGATGATGGAAAATATAAAACTAGAGCAGTTGTTAAATTTGAAGGAGATACTTTGGTTAACCGCATTG
AACTGAAAGGAACAGATTTTAAAGAAGATGGTAATATTCTTGGACACAAACTCGAATACAATTTTAATAG
TCATAACGTATACATCACTGCTGATAAGC
