>Addgene plasmid #61677 | mEGFP-30nmSAH-GFP(1-10) | addgene partial sequence | sequence record 103017 | CMV-F 5'-CGCAAATGGGCGGTAGGCGTG-3'
AGTGAACCGTCAGATCCGCTAGCGCTACCGGTCGCCACCATGGTGAGCAAGGGCGAGGAGCTGTTCACCG
GGGTGGTGCCCATCCTGGTCGAGCTGGACGGCGACGTAAACGGCCACAAGTTCAGCGTGTCCGGCGAGGG
CGAGGGCGATGCCACCTACGGCAAGCTGACCCTGAAGTTCATCTGCACCACCGGCAAGCTGCCCGTGCCC
TGGCCCACCCTCGTGACCACCCTGACCTACGGCGTGCAGTGCTTCAGCCGCTACCCCGACCACATGAAGC
AGCACGACTTCTTCAAGTCCGCCATGCCCGAAGGCTACGTCCAGGAGCGCACCATCTTCTTCAAGGACGA
CGGCAACTACAAGACCCGCGCCGAGGTGAAGTTCGAGGGCGACACCCTGGTGAACCGCATCGAGCTGAAG
GGCATCGACTTCAAGGAGGACGGCAACATCCTGGGGCACAAGCTGGAGTACAACTACAACAGCCACAACG
TCTATATCATGGCCGACAAGCAGAAGAACGGCATCAAGGTGAACTTCAAGATCCGCCACAACATCGAGGA
CGGCAGCGTGCAGCTCGCCGACCACTACCAGCAGAACACCCCCATCGGCGACGGCCCCGTGCTGCTGCCC
GACAACCACTACCTGAGCACCCAGTCCAAGCTGAGCAAAGACCCCAACGAGAAGCGCGATCACATGGTCC
TGCTGGAGTTCGTGACCGCCGCCGGGATCACTCTCGGCATGGACGAGCTGTACAAGTCCGGACTCAGATC
TCGAGCTCAAGCTTCGAATTCTGCAGTCGAGAGGGATCT
