>Addgene plasmid #61677 | mEGFP-30nmSAH-GFP(1-10) | addgene partial sequence | sequence record 104350 | EGFP-C 5'-CATGGTCCTGCTGGAGTTCGTG-3'
GTCCGGACTCAGATCTCGAGCTCAAGCTTCGAATTCTGCAGTCGAGAGGGATCTGGGAAGCGGAGGAAGC
GGAGAAGAGGAAGAAAAGAAACAAAAAGAAGAACAAGAAAGACTTGCAAAAGAAGAGGCAGAGAGAAAAC
AAAAAGAAGAACAAGAAAGACTTGCAAAAGAAGAGGCAGAGAGAAAACAAAAGGAGGAAGAAGAGAGAAA
ACAAAAGGAAGAAGAAGAGAGAAAACAAAAGGAGGAAGAAGAAAGAAAATTAAAGGAGGAACAAGAAAGA
AAAGCTGCAGAGGAAAAGAAAGCTAAAGAAGAAGCTGAGAGAAAGGCTAAAGAAGAACAAGAAAGGAAAG
CTGAAGAAGAGAGAAAGAAGAAAGAAGAGGAAGAAAGACTTGAAAGAGAAAGAAAAGAGAGAGAAGAACA
AGAAAAGAAAGCCAAAGAAGAGGCAGAGAGAATTGCAAAGTTAGAGGCTGAAAAGAAGGCAGAAGAAGAA
AGAAAAGCCAAAGAAGAAGAAGAGAGAAAAGCCAAAGAAGAAGAGGAAAGAAAGAAGAAAGAGGAGCAAG
